>Addgene plasmid #217700 | HA-MBP-TEVpCS-ADGRG2 CTF-FLAG | addgene full sequence | sequence record 429976 | Addgene NGS Result
GGATCTGCGATCGCTCCGGTGCCCGTCAGTGGGCAGAGCGCACATCGCCCACAGTCCCCGAGAAGTTGGG
GGGAGGGGTCGGCAATTGAACGGGTGCCTAGAGAAGGTGGCGCGGGGTAAACTGGGAAAGTGATGTCGTG
TACTGGCTCCGCCTTTTTCCCGAGGGTGGGGGAGAACCGTATATAAGTGCAGTAGTCGCCGTGAACGTTC
TTTTTCGCAACGGGTTTGCCGCCAGAACACAGCTGAAGCTTCGAGGGGCTCGCATCTCTCCTTCACGCGC
CCGCCGCCCTACCTGAGGCCGCCATCCACGCCGGTTGAGTCGCGTTCTGCCGCCTCCCGCCTGTGGTGCC
TCCTGAACTGCGTCCGCCGTCTAGGTAAGTTTAAAGCTCAGGTCGAGACCGGGCCTTTGTCCGGCGCTCC
CTTGGAGCCTACCTAGACTCAGCCGGCTCTCCACGCTTTGCCTGACCCTGCTTGCTCAACTCTACGTCTT
TGTTTCGTTTTCTGTTCTGCGCCGTTACAGATCCAAGCTGTGACCGGCGCCTACCTGAGATCACCGGCGA
AGGAGGGCCACCATGTACAGGATGCAACTCCTGTCTTGCATTGCACTAAGTCTTGCACTTGTCACGAATT
CGTACCCATACGATGTTCCAGATTACGCTGGATCCAAAATTGAAGAAGGCAAACTGGTGATTTGGATTAA
CGGCGATAAAGGCTATAACGGCCTGGCGGAAGTGGGCAAAAAATTTGAAAAAGATACCGGCATTAAAGTG
ACCGTGGAACATCCGGATAAACTGGAAGAAAAATTTCCGCAGGTGGCGGCGACCGGCGATGGCCCGGATA
TTATTTTTTGGGCGCATGATCGCTTTGGCGGCTATGCGCAGAGCGGCCTGCTGGCGGAAATTACCCCGGA
TAAAGCGTTTCAGGATAAACTGTATCCGTTTACCTGGGATGCGGTGCGCTATAACGGCAAACTGATTGCG
TATCCGATTGCGGTGGAAGCGCTGAGCCTGATTTATAACAAAGATCTGCTGCCGAACCCGCCGAAAACCT
GGGAAGAAATTCCGGCGCTGGATAAAGAACTGAAAGCGAAAGGCAAAAGCGCGCTGATGTTTAACCTGCA
GGAACCGTATTTTACCTGGCCGCTGATTGCGGCGGATGGCGGCTATGCGTTTAAATATGAAAACGGCAAA
TATGATATTAAAGATGTGGGCGTGGATAACGCGGGCGCGAAAGCGGGCCTGACCTTTCTGGTGGATCTGA
TTAAAAACAAACATATGAACGCGGATACCGATTATAGCATTGCGGAAGCGGCGTTTAACAAAGGCGAAAC
CGCGATGACCATTAACGGCCCGTGGGCGTGGAGCAACATTGATACCAGCAAAGTGAACTATGGCGTGACC
GTGCTGCCGACCTTTAAAGGCCAGCCGAGCAAACCGTTTGTGGGCGTGCTGAGCGCGGGCATTAACGCGG
CGAGCCCGAACAAAGAACTGGCGAAAGAATTTCTGGAAAACTATCTGCTGACCGATGAAGGCCTGGAAGC
GGTGAACAAAGATAAACCGCTGGGCGCGGTGGCGCTGAAAAGCTATGAAGAAGAACTGGCGAAAGATCCG
CGCATTGCGGCGACCATGGAAAACGCGCAGAAAGGCGAAATTATGCCGAACATTCCGCAGATGAGCGCGT
TTTGGTATGCGGTGCGCACCGCGGTGATTAACGCGGCGAGCGGCCGCCAGACCGTGGATGAAGCGCTGAA
AGATGCGCAGACCAACGAGAACCTTTACTTCCAAACTTCTTTCGGGGTCCTGCTCGATCTGTCTAGGACA
TCTGTGCTGCCAGCCCAGATGATGGCCCTGACATTTATCACTTACATTGGCTGCGGTCTGTCTAGCATTT
TCCTGTCCGTTACTCTGGTGACCTACATTGCCTTCGAAAAGATCAGAAGGGACTATCCCTCTAAGATCCT
CATCCAGCTGTGCGCTGCCCTGCTTCTCCTGAACCTGGTTTTCCTTCTGGACTCCTGGATCGCCCTCTAC
AAGATGCAGGGCCTGTGTATCTCTGTGGCTGTTTTCCTGCACTACTTTCTGCTCGTGTCCTTCACTTGGA
TGGGACTGGAGGCTTTCCACATGTACCTGGCCCTGGTGAAGGTGTTCAATACATACATCCGCAAATATAT
CCTGAAGTTCTGCATTGTGGGCTGGGGCGTGCCTGCTGTGGTCGTGACCATTATCTTGACAATTAGTCCG
GATAATTACGGTCTGGGCTCCTATGGTAAGTTTCCAAACGGGAGCCCCGATGACTTCTGCTGGATCAACA
ATAACGCTGTATTTTATATCACCGTTGTGGGGTATTTTTGCGTGATCTTTCTCCTGAACGTTTCCATGTT
CATCGTCGTGCTGGTCCAACTCTGTCGTATCAAAAAGAAAAAGCAGCTGGGAGCACAGCGTAAAACTTCA
ATCCAGGACCTGAGATCTATCGCCGGCCTGACCTTCCTCCTGGGGATCACCTGGGGCTTTGCCTTTTTCG
CATGGGGCCCCGTCAACGTAACATTCATGTACCTGTTTGCGATCTTTAACACACTGCAAGGTTTTTTCAT
CTTCATCTTCTACTGCGTCGCCAAAGAGAACGTCCGTAAGCAGTGGCGCAGGTACCTGTGCTGTGGCAAG
CTGCGCCTCGCAGAGAACTCCGACTGGTCCAAGACAGCAACTAACGGTCTGAAGAAACAGACTGTAAATC
AGGGGGTCAGTTCCAGTTCCAACTCCCTCCAAAGCAGTAGCAACAGTACCAACAGCACCACACTTCTCGT
GAATAACGACTGCAGTGTTCACGCCAGCGGCAATGGAAACGCTAGCACTGAGAGAAACGGCGTTTCTTTC
TCCGTGCAGAATGGCGATGTTTGCCTGCACGACTTTACAGGGAAGCAGCACATGTTCAATGAAAAGGAAG
ATTCCTGTAACGGGAAAGGTAGGATGGCTCTGAGACGTACCTCCAAGAGGGGTAGCCTGCACTTCATCGA
GCAGATGGGTTCTGACTACAAAGACGATGACGACAAGTGAAGATCTGACAAAACTCACACATGCCCACCG
TGCCCAGCACCTGAACTCCTGGGGGGACCGTCAGTCTTCCTCTTCCCCCCAAAACCCAAGGACACCCTCA
TGATCTCCCGGACCCCTGAGGTCACATGCGTGGTGGTGGACGTGAGCCACGAAGACCCTGAGGTCAAGTT
CAACTGGTACGTGGACGGCGTGGAGGTGCATAATGCCAAGACAAAGCCGCGGGAGGAGCAGTACAACAGC
ACGTACCGTGTGGTCAGCGTCCTCACCGTCCTGCACCAGGACTGGCTGAATGGCAAGGAGTACAAGTGCA
AGGTCTCCAACAAAGCCCTCCCAGCCCCCATCGAGAAAACCATCTCCAAAGCCAAAGGGCAGCCCCGAGA
ACCACAGGTGTACACCCTGCCCCCATCCCGGGAGGAGATGACCAAGAACCAGGTCAGCCTGACCTGCCTG
GTCAAAGGCTTCTATCCCAGCGACATCGCCGTGGAGTGGGAGAGCAATGGGCAGCCGGAGAACAACTACA
AGACCACGCCTCCCGTGCTGGACTCCGACGGCTCCTTCTTCCTCTACAGCAAGCTCACCGTGGACAAGAG
CAGGTGGCAGCAGGGGAACGTCTTCTCATGCTCCGTGATGCACGAGGCTCTGCACAACCACTACACGCAG
AAGAGCCTCTCCCTGTCTCCGGGTAAATGAGTGCTAGCTGGCCAGACATGATAAGATACATTGATGAGTT
TGGACAAACCACAACTAGAATGCAGTGAAAAAAATGCTTTATTTGTGAAATTTGTGATGCTATTGCTTTA
TTTGTAACCATTATAAGCTGCAATAAACAAGTTAACAACAACAATTGCATTCATTTTATGTTTCAGGTTC
AGGGGGAGGTGTGGGAGGTTTTTTAAAGCAAGTAAAACCTCTACAAATGTGGTATGGAATTAATTCTAAA
ATACAGCATAGCAAAACTTTAACCTCCAAATCAAGCCTCTACTTGAATCCTTTTCTGAGGGATGAATAAG
GCATAGGCATCAGGGGCTGTTGCCAATGTGCATTAGCTGTTTGCAGCCTCACCTTCTTTCATGGAGTTTA
AGATATAGTGTATTTTCCCAAGGTTTGAACTAGCTCTTCATTTCTTTATGTTTTAAATGCACTGACCTCC
CACATTCCCTTTTTAGTAAAATATTCAGAAATAATTTAAATACATCATTGCAATGAAAATAAATGTTTTT
TATTAGGCAGAATCCAGATGCTCAAGGCCCTTCATAATATCCCCCAGTTTAGTAGTTGGACTTAGGGAAC
AAAGGAACCTTTAATAGAAATTGGACAGCAAGAAAGCGAGCTTCTAGCTTATCCTCAGTCCTGCTCCTCT
GCCACAAAGTGCACGCAGTTGCCGGCCGGGTCGCGCAGGGCGAACTCCCGCCCCCACGGCTGCTCGCCGA
TCTCGGTCATGGCCGGCCCGGAGGCGTCCCGGAAGTTCGTGGACACGACCTCCGACCACTCGGCGTACAG
CTCGTCCAGGCCGCGCACCCACACCCAGGCCAGGGTGTTGTCCGGCACCACCTGGTCCTGGACCGCGCTG
ATGAACAGGGTCACGTCGTCCCGGACCACACCGGCGAAGTCGTCCTCCACGAAGTCCCGGGAGAACCCGA
GCCGGTCGGTCCAGAACTCGACCGCTCCGGCGACGTCGCGCGCGGTGAGCACCGGAACGGCACTGGTCAA
CTTGGCCATGATGGCTCCTCCTGTCAGGAGAGGAAAGAGAAGAAGGTTAGTACAATTGCTATAGTGAGTT
GTATTATACTATGCAGATATACTATGCCAATGATTAATTGTCAAACTAGGGCTGCAGGGTTCATAGTGCC
ACTTTTCCTGCACTGCCCCATCTCCTGCCCACCCTTTCCCAGGCATAGACAGTCAGTGACTTACCAAACT
CACAGGAGGGAGAAGGCAGAAGCTTGAGACAGACCCGCGGGACCGCCGAACTGCGAGGGGACGTGGCTAG
GGCGGCTTCTTTTATGGTGCGCCGGCCCTCGGAGGCAGGGCGCTCGGGGAGGCCTAGCGGCCAATCTGCG
GTGGCAGGAGGCGGGGCCGAAGGCCGTGCCTGACCAATCCGGAGCACATAGGAGTCTCAGCCCCCCGCCC
CAAAGCAAGGGGAAGTCACGCGCCTGTAGCGCCAGCGTGTTGTGAAATGGGGGCTTGGGGGGGTTGGGGC
CCTGACTAGTCAAAACAAACTCCCATTGACGTCAATGGGGTGGAGACTTGGAAATCCCCGTGAGTCAAAC
CGCTATCCACGCCCATTGATGTACTGCCAAAACCGCATCATCATGGTAATAGCGATGACTAATACGTAGA
TGTACTGCCAAGTAGGAAAGTCCCATAAGGTCATGTACTGGGCATAATGCCAGGCGGGCCATTTACCGTC
ATTGACGTCAATAGGGGGCGTACTTGGCATATGATACACTTGATGTACTGCCAAGTGGGCAGTTTACCGT
AAATACTCCACCCATTGACGTCAATGGAAAGTCCCTATTGGCGTTACTATGGGAACATACGTCATTATTG
ACGTCAATGGGCGGGGGTCGTTGGGCGGTCAGCCAGGCGGGCCATTTACCGTAAGTTATGTAACGCCTGC
AGGTTAATTAAGAACATGTGAGCAAAAGGCCAGCAAAAGGCCAGGAACCGTAAAAAGGCCGCGTTGCTGG
CGTTTTTCCATAGGCTCCGCCCCCCTGACGAGCATCACAAAAATCGACGCTCAAGTCAGAGGTGGCGAAA
CCCGACAGGACTATAAAGATACCAGGCGTTTCCCCCTGGAAGCTCCCTCGTGCGCTCTCCTGTTCCGACC
CTGCCGCTTACCGGATACCTGTCCGCCTTTCTCCCTTCGGGAAGCGTGGCGCTTTCTCATAGCTCACGCT
GTAGGTATCTCAGTTCGGTGTAGGTCGTTCGCTCCAAGCTGGGCTGTGTGCACGAACCCCCCGTTCAGCC
CGACCGCTGCGCCTTATCCGGTAACTATCGTCTTGAGTCCAACCCGGTAAGACACGACTTATCGCCACTG
GCAGCAGCCACTGGTAACAGGATTAGCAGAGCGAGGTATGTAGGCGGTGCTACAGAGTTCTTGAAGTGGT
GGCCTAACTACGGCTACACTAGAAGAACAGTATTTGGTATCTGCGCTCTGCTGAAGCCAGTTACCTTCGG
AAAAAGAGTTGGTAGCTCTTGATCCGGCAAACAAACCACCGCTGGTAGCGGTGGTTTTTTTGTTTGCAAG
CAGCAGATTACGCGCAGAAAAAAAGGATCTCAAGAAGATCCTTTGATCTTTTCTACGGGGTCTGACGCTC
AGTGGAACGAAAACTCACGTTAAGGGATTTTGGTCATGGCTAGTTAATTAACATTTAAATCAGCGGCCGC
AATAAAATATCTTTATTTTCATTACATCTGTGTGTTGGTTTTTTGTGTGAATCGTAACTAACATACGCTC
TCCATCAAAACAAAACGAAACAAAACAAACTAGCAAAATAGGCTGTCCCCAGTGCAAGTGCAGGTGCCAG
AACATTTCTCTATCGAA
Features (pLannotate 1.2.2; 17 found; start..end, strand, type, name):
     31..242     +  promoter       EF-1α core promoter: core promoter for human elongation factor EF-1α
    255..523     +  LTR            5' LTR (truncated): truncated 5' long terminal repeat (LTR) from human T-cell leukemia virus (HTLV) type 1
    573..632     +  sig_peptide    IL-2 signal sequence: human interleukin-2 signal sequence
    633..659     +  CDS            3xHA (fragment): three tandem HA epitope tags
    663..1763    +  CDS            malE (fragment): MALE_ECO57 - Experimental evidence at protein level: Swiss-Prot protein existence level 1. Part of the ABC transporter complex MalEFGK involved in maltose/maltodextrin import. Binds maltose and higher maltodextrins. From Escherichia coli O157:H7.
   1743..3017    +  CDS            ADGRG2 (fragment): AGRG2_HUMAN - Also known as GPR64 From Homo sapiens (Human).
   3057..3737    +  CDS            IGHG1 (fragment): IGHG1_HUMAN - Experimental evidence at protein level: Swiss-Prot protein existence level 1. Constant region of immunoglobulin heavy chains. Immunoglobulins, also known as antibodies, are membrane-bound or secreted glycoproteins produced by B lymphocytes. In the recognition phase of humoral immunity, the membrane-bound immunoglobulins serve as receptors which, upon binding of a specific antigen, trigger the clonal expansion and differentiation of B lymphocytes into immunoglobulins- secreting plasma cells. Secreted immunoglobulins mediate the effector phase of humoral immunity, which results in
   3762..3883    -  polyA_signal   SV40 poly(A) signal: SV40 polyadenylation signal
   3906..3977    -  CDS            large T antigen (fragment): large T antigen from SV40 (simian virus 40)
   3987..4381    -  polyA_signal   β-globin poly(A): human β-globin polyadenylation signal
   4398..4769    -  CDS            ble: BLE_STRHI - Experimental evidence at protein level: Swiss-Prot protein existence level 1. Binding protein with a strong affinity to the bleomycin family of antibiotics. From Streptoalloteichus hindustanus.
   4831..4874    -  promoter       EM7 promoter (fragment): synthetic bacterial promoter&nbsp
   5261..5360    -  promoter       CMV promoter (fragment): human cytomegalovirus (CMV) immediate early promoter
   5362..5665    -  enhancer       CMV enhancer: human cytomegalovirus immediate early enhancer
   5745..6333    -  rep_origin     ori: high-copy-number ColE1/pMB1/pBR322/pUC origin of replication
   6441..6489    +  polyA_signal   poly(A) signal: synthetic polyadenylation signal
   6500..6591    +  misc_feature   pause site: RNA polymerase II transcriptional pause signal from the human α2 globin gene
