[The description below was written by a language model from this plasmid's Addgene catalogue record and pLannotate feature annotations shown in this document.]
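Description:
HA-MBP-TEVpCS-ADGRG2 CTF-FLAG is a mammalian expression plasmid built on the pFuse-hIgG1-Fc2 backbone. It produces the C-terminal fragment of the human adhesion GPCR ADGRG2 (GPR64), meaning the receptor lacking residues 1–606 and so retaining the transmembrane domain region. It replicates in E. coli from a high-copy ColE1/pUC-type origin and is selected with Zeocin (bleomycin family). The Sh ble resistance gene sits behind tandem CMV enhancer/promoter and bacterial EM7 promoter elements and is followed by a β-globin polyadenylation signal, an arrangement that in principle allows the same marker to work in both bacteria and mammalian cells.

The expression cassette is driven by a composite promoter made of the EF-1α core promoter and a truncated HTLV-1 5' LTR segment. The open reading frame starts with the human IL-2 signal sequence, which directs the protein into the secretory pathway. An HA epitope follows (annotated as a fragment of 3xHA), then E. coli maltose-binding protein, then the ADGRG2 fragment. The construct name indicates a TEV protease cleavage site between MBP and the receptor and a C-terminal FLAG tag, although neither is annotated separately in the feature table. This layout suggests that the MBP cap can be removed by TEV protease to expose the receptor's native N-terminus, where the tethered agonist of adhesion GPCRs lies, consistent with the associated study of tethered agonist signalling.

A fragment of the backbone's human IgG1 Fc sequence is still detected downstream of the insert, ahead of the SV40 poly(A) signal. The record does not say whether it is translated, but the stated C-terminal FLAG tag implies the reading frame ends before it. A synthetic poly(A) signal and a transcriptional pause site lie upstream of the promoter, where they limit read-through transcription.
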