Addgene plasmid #217700: HA-MBP-TEVpCS-ADGRG2 CTF-FLAG
Purpose: Mammalian expression of Adhesion G Protein-Coupled Receptor transmembrane domains
Depositing lab: Stephen Blacklow. Depositing organization: Harvard Medical School. Publication: Heterogeneity of tethered agonist signaling in adhesion G protein-coupled receptors. Dates AN, Jones DTD, Smith JS, Skiba MA, Rich MF, Burruss MM, Kruse AC, Blacklow SC. Cell Chem Biol. 2024 Aug 15;31(8):1542-1553.e4. doi: 10.1016/j.chembiol.2024.03.004. Epub 2024 Apr 11. PubMed 38608683.
Backbone
  Vector backbone: pFuse-hIgG1-Fc2
  Backbone manufacturer: Invitrogen
  Vector type: Mammalian Expression
Growth in bacteria
  Bacterial resistance: Bleocin (Zeocin), 50 μg/mL
  Growth temperature: 37°C
  Growth strain: DH5alpha
  Copy number: High Copy
Gene/Insert
  Gene/Insert name: ADGRG2 (alt name: GPR64)
  Species: H. sapiens (human)
  Mutation: Deletion of residues 1-606
  Entrez Gene: ADGRG2 (a.k.a. CBAVDX, EDDM6, GPR64, HE6, TM7LN2)
  Tag / fusion protein: HA (N terminal on insert); FLAG (C terminal on insert)
  Cloning method: Gibson Cloning
Terms and licenses: Academic/Nonprofit Terms; Industry Terms: Not Available to Industry
Depositor comments: Please visit https://www.biorxiv.org/content/10.1101/2022.07.14.500097v2 for bioRxiv preprint.
How to cite: HA-MBP-TEVpCS-ADGRG2 CTF-FLAG was a gift from Stephen Blacklow (Addgene plasmid # 217700 ; http://n2t.net/addgene:217700 ; RRID:Addgene_217700)
